Addgene plasmid #211647: pCF820-recipient_U6-sgRNA-EF1a-mCherry2
Purpose: U6-sgRNA-EF1a-mCherry2
Depositing lab: Christof Fellmann. Depositing organization: J. David Gladstone Institutes. Publication: Targeting the non-coding genome and temozolomide signature enables CRISPR-mediated glioma oncolysis. Tan IL, Perez AR, Lew RJ, Sun X, Baldwin A, Zhu YK, Shah MM, Berger MS, Doudna JA, Fellmann C. Cell Rep. 2023 Nov 28;42(11):113339. doi: 10.1016/j.celrep.2023.113339. Epub 2023 Nov 2. PubMed 37917583.
Backbone
  Vector backbone: pCF820
  Vector type: Mammalian Expression, Lentiviral, CRISPR
Growth in bacteria
  Bacterial resistance: Ampicillin, 100 μg/mL
  Growth temperature: 37°C
  Growth strain: NEB Stable
  Copy number: Unknown
Gene/Insert
  Gene/Insert name: Guide RNA recipient vector
  gRNA/shRNA sequence: gGAGACGgaggacgacgaaCGTCTCt
Terms and licenses: Academic/Nonprofit Terms; Industry Terms: Not Available to Industry
How to cite: pCF820-recipient_U6-sgRNA-EF1a-mCherry2 was a gift from Christof Fellmann (Addgene plasmid # 211647 ; http://n2t.net/addgene:211647 ; RRID:Addgene_211647)
