[The description below was written by a language model from this plasmid's Addgene catalogue record and pLannotate feature annotations shown in this document.]
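Description:
pCF820-recipient_U6-sgRNA-EF1a-mCherry2 is an 8.1 kb lentiviral CRISPR guide RNA recipient vector built on the pCF820 backbone for use in mammalian cells. It is propagated in E. coli through a high-copy ColE1/pUC-type origin and selected with ampicillin via the β-lactamase gene. The viral portion has the layout of a self-inactivating HIV-1 transfer vector. A CMV enhancer/promoter replaces the U3 region upstream of a truncated 5' LTR to drive genomic RNA production in packaging cells. This is followed by the Ψ packaging signal with a gag fragment, the Rev response element for Rev-dependent nuclear export, and the cPPT/CTS. The genome ends in a ΔU3 3' LTR, which disables LTR promoter activity after integration, and a bGH polyadenylation signal lies downstream.

Between the LTRs sit two independent expression units. A human U6 RNA polymerase III promoter drives the sgRNA cassette, which in this recipient form carries a short placeholder stuffer instead of a targeting spacer. The stuffer is positioned upstream of a Streptococcus pyogenes Cas9 tracrRNA-derived scaffold and appears to be flanked by paired type IIS restriction sites, so that annealed spacer oligonucleotides can be cloned in. Downstream, an EF-1α promoter with intron A sequence expresses the red fluorescent protein mCherry2, and a WPRE enhances transcript stability and expression. No Cas9 or mammalian drug-resistance marker is annotated, so the nuclease must be supplied separately, and transduced cells are identified or sorted by red fluorescence. The short annotated fragments of small t antigen, SV40 promoter and lacI are probably junction or backbone remnants rather than functional parts. The associated publication concerns CRISPR-mediated targeting of glioma cells.
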