Features (pLannotate 1.2.2; 25 found; start..end, strand, type, name):
     31..83      -  misc_feature   bom (fragment): basis of mobility region from pBR322
    232..611     +  enhancer       CMV enhancer: human cytomegalovirus immediate early enhancer
    612..811     +  promoter       CMV promoter: human cytomegalovirus (CMV) immediate early promoter
    829..1009    +  LTR            5' LTR (truncated): truncated 5' long terminal repeat (LTR) from HIV-1
   1056..1181    +  misc_feature   HIV-1 Ψ: packaging signal of human immunodeficiency virus type 1
   1165..1528    +  CDS            HIV-1 gag (fragment): gag protein from human immunodeficiency virus 1; gag
   1674..1907    +  misc_feature   RRE: The Rev response element (RRE) of HIV-1 allows for Rev-dependent mRNA export from the nucleus to the cytoplasm.
   2284..2384    +  CDS            Rev (fragment): human immunodeficiency virus 1 (HIV-1) Rev protein; rev; enhances nuclear export of unspliced and incompletely spliced viral mRNAs
   2434..2551    +  misc_feature   cPPT/CTS: central polypurine tract and central termination sequence of HIV-1
   2602..2842    +  promoter       U6 promoter: RNA polymerase III promoter for human U6 snRNA
   2895..2962    +  misc_RNA       tracrRNA (fragment): trans-activating CRISPR RNA for the Streptococcus pyogenes CRISPR/Cas9 system
   2981..2999    +  CDS            small t antigen (fragment): SV40 (simian virus 40) small t antigen
   3025..3236    +  promoter       EF-1α core promoter: core promoter for human elongation factor EF-1α
   3237..3345    +  intron         EF-1α intron A (fragment): intron upstream of the start codon of human EF-1α
   3971..4174    +  intron         EF-1α intron A: truncated intron upstream of the start codon of human EF-1α
   4207..4914    +  CDS            mCherry2: mCherry2 is a basic (constitutively fluorescent) red fluorescent protein published in 2017, derived from Discosoma sp.. It has very low acid sensitivity.
   4933..5521    +  misc_feature   WPRE: woodchuck hepatitis virus posttranscriptional regulatory element
   5572..5591    +  misc_feature   cPPT/CTS (fragment): central polypurine tract and central termination sequence of HIV-1
   5593..5826    +  LTR            3' LTR (ΔU3): self-inactivating 3' long terminal repeat (LTR) from HIV-1
   5858..6082    +  polyA_signal   bGH poly(A) signal: bovine growth hormone polyadenylation signal
   6086..6105    +  promoter       SV40 promoter (fragment): SV40 enhancer and early promoter
   6126..6176    -  CDS            lacI (fragment): lac repressor; lacI; The lac repressor binds to the lac operator to inhibit transcription in E. coli. This inhibition can be relieved by adding lactose or isopropyl-β-D-thiogalactopyranoside (IPTG).
   6359..6947    -  rep_origin     ori: high-copy-number ColE1/pMB1/pBR322/pUC origin of replication
   7118..7978    -  CDS            AmpR: β-lactamase; bla; confers resistance to ampicillin, carbenicillin, and related antibiotics
   7979..8083    -  promoter       AmpR promoter: bla
>Addgene plasmid #211647 | pCF820-recipient_U6-sgRNA-EF1a-mCherry2 | addgene full sequence | sequence record 421507 | Addgene NGS Result
GTCGACGGATCGGGAGATCTCCCGATCCCCTATGGTGCACTCTCAGTACAATCTGCTCTGATGCCGCATA
GTTAAGCCAGTATCTGCTCCCTGCTTGTGTGTTGGAGGTCGCTGAGTAGTGCGCGAGCAAAATTTAAGCT
ACAACAAGGCAAGGCTTGACCGACAATTGCATGAAGAATCTGCTTAGGGTTAGGCGTTTTGCGCTGCTTC
GCGATGTACGGGCCAGATATTGACATTGATTATTGACTAGTTATTAATAGTAATCAATTACGGGGTCATT
AGTTCATAGCCCATATATGGAGTTCCGCGTTACATAACTTACGGTAAATGGCCCGCCTGGCTGACCGCCC
AACGACCCCCGCCCATTGACGTCAATAATGACGTATGTTCCCATAGTAACGCCAATAGGGACTTTCCATT
GACGTCAATGGGTGGAGTATTTACGGTAAACTGCCCACTTGGCAGTACATCAAGTGTATCATATGCCAAG
TACGCCCCCTATTGACGTCAATGACGGTAAATGGCCCGCCTGGCATTATGCCCAGTACATGACCTTATGG
GACTTTCCTACTTGGCAGTACATCTACGTATTAGTCATCGCTATTACCATGGTGATGCGGTTTTGGCAGT
ACATCAATGGGCGTGGATAGCGGTTTGACTCACGGGGATTTCCAAGTCTCCACCCCATTGACGTCAATGG
GAGTTTGTTTTGGCACCAAAATCAACGGGACTTTCCAAAATGTCGTAACAACTCCGCCCCATTGACGCAA
ATGGGCGGTAGGCGTGTACGGTGGGAGGTCTATATAAGCAGCGCGTTTTGCCTGTACTGGGTCTCTCTGG
TTAGACCAGATCTGAGCCTGGGAGCTCTCTGGCTAACTAGGGAACCCACTGCTTAAGCCTCAATAAAGCT
TGCCTTGAGTGCTTCAAGTAGTGTGTGCCCGTCTGTTGTGTGACTCTGGTAACTAGAGATCCCTCAGACC
CTTTTAGTCAGTGTGGAAAATCTCTAGCAGTGGCGCCCGAACAGGGACTTGAAAGCGAAAGGGAAACCAG
AGGAGCTCTCTCGACGCAGGACTCGGCTTGCTGAAGCGCGCACGGCAAGAGGCGAGGGGCGGCGACTGGT
GAGTACGCCAAAAATTTTGACTAGCGGAGGCTAGAAGGAGAGAGATGGGTGCGAGAGCGTCAGTATTAAG
CGGGGGAGAATTAGATCGCGATGGGAAAAAATTCGGTTAAGGCCAGGGGGAAAGAAAAAATATAAATTAA
AACATATAGTATGGGCAAGCAGGGAGCTAGAACGATTCGCAGTTAATCCTGGCCTGTTAGAAACATCAGA
AGGCTGTAGACAAATACTGGGACAGCTACAACCATCCCTTCAGACAGGATCAGAAGAACTTAGATCATTA
TATAATACAGTAGCAACCCTCTATTGTGTGCATCAAAGGATAGAGATAAAAGACACCAAGGAAGCTTTAG
ACAAGATAGAGGAAGAGCAAAACAAAAGTAAGACCACCGCACAGCAAGCGGCCGCTGATCTTCAGACCTG
GAGGAGGAGATATGAGGGACAATTGGAGAAGTGAATTATATAAATATAAAGTAGTAAAAATTGAACCATT
AGGAGTAGCACCCACCAAGGCAAAGAGAAGAGTGGTGCAGAGAGAAAAAAGAGCAGTGGGAATAGGAGCT
TTGTTCCTTGGGTTCTTGGGAGCAGCAGGAAGCACTATGGGCGCAGCGTCAATGACGCTGACGGTACAGG
CCAGACAATTATTGTCTGGTATAGTGCAGCAGCAGAACAATTTGCTGAGGGCTATTGAGGCGCAACAGCA
TCTGTTGCAACTCACAGTCTGGGGCATCAAGCAGCTCCAGGCAAGAATCCTGGCTGTGGAAAGATACCTA
AAGGATCAACAGCTCCTGGGGATTTGGGGTTGCTCTGGAAAACTCATTTGCACCACTGCTGTGCCTTGGA
ATGCTAGTTGGAGTAATAAATCTCTGGAACAGATTTGGAATCACACGACCTGGATGGAGTGGGACAGAGA
AATTAACAATTACACAAGCTTAATACACTCCTTAATTGAAGAATCGCAAAACCAGCAAGAAAAGAATGAA
CAAGAATTATTGGAATTAGATAAATGGGCAAGTTTGTGGAATTGGTTTAACATAACAAATTGGCTGTGGT
ATATAAAATTATTCATAATGATAGTAGGAGGCTTGGTAGGTTTAAGAATAGTTTTTGCTGTACTTTCTAT
AGTGAATAGAGTTAGGCAGGGATATTCACCATTATCGTTTCAGACCCACCTCCCAACCCCGAGGGGACCC
GACAGGCCCGAAGGAATAGAAGAAGAAGGTGGAGAGAGAGACAGAGACAGATCCATTCGATTAGTGAACG
GATCGGCACTGCGTGCGCCAATTCTGCAGACAAATGGCAGTATTCATCCACAATTTTAAAAGAAAAGGGG
GGATTGGGGGGTACAGTGCAGGGGAAAGAATAGTAGACATAATAGCAACAGACATACAAACTAAAGAATT
ACAAAAACAAATTACAAAAATTCAAAATTTTCGGGTTTATTACAGGGACAGCAGAGATCCAGTTTGGTTA
ATTAAGGTACCGAGGGCCTATTTCCCATGATTCCTTCATATTTGCATATACGATACAAGGCTGTTAGAGA
GATAATTAGAATTAATTTGACTGTAAACACAAAGATATTAGTACAAAATACGTGACGTAGAAAGTAATAA
TTTCTTGGGTAGTTTGCAGTTTTAAAATTATGTTTTAAAATGGACTATCATATGCTTACCGTAACTTGAA
AGTATTTCGATTTCTTGGCTTTATATATCTTGTGGAAAGGACGAAACACCGGAGACGGAGGACGACGAAC
GTCTCTGTTTAAGAGCTATGCTGGAAACAGCATAGCAAGTTTAAATAAGGCTAGTCCGTTATCAACTTGA
AAAAGTGGCACCGAGTCGGTGCTTTTTTTGAATTCGCTAGCTAGGTCTTGAAAGGAGTGGGAATTGGCTC
CGGTGCCCGTCAGTGGGCAGAGCGCACATCGCCCACAGTCCCCGAGAAGTTGGGGGGAGGGGTCGGCAAT
TGATCCGGTGCCTAGAGAAGGTGGCGCGGGGTAAACTGGGAAAGTGATGTCGTGTACTGGCTCCGCCTTT
TTCCCGAGGGTGGGGGAGAACCGTATATAAGTGCAGTAGTCGCCGTGAACGTTCTTTTTCGCAACGGGTT
TGCCGCCAGAACACAGGTAAGTGCCGTGTGTGGTTCCCGCGGGCCTGGCCTCTTTACGGGTTATGGCCCT
TGCGTGCCTTGAATTACTTCCACTGGCTGCAGTACGTGATTCTTGATCCCGAGCTTCGGGTTGGAAGTGG
GTGGGAGAGTTCGAGGCCTTGCGCTTAAGGAGCCCCTTCGCCTCGTGCTTGAGTTGAGGCCTGGCCTGGG
CGCTGGGGCCGCCGCGTGCGAATCTGGTGGCACCTTCGCGCCTGTCTCGCTGCTTTCGATAAGTCTCTAG
CCATTTAAAATTTTTGATGACCTGCTGCGACGCTTTTTTTCTGGCAAGATAGTCTTGTAAATGCGGGCCA
AGATCTGCACACTGGTATTTCGGTTTTTGGGGCCGCGGGCGGCGACGGGGCCCGTGCGTCCCAGCGCACA
TGTTCGGCGAGGCGGGGCCTGCGAGCGCGGCCACCGAGAATCGGACGGGGGTAGTCTCAAGCTGGCCGGC
CTGCTCTGGTGCCTGGCCTCGCGCCGCCGTGTATCGCCCCGCCCTGGGCGGCAAGGCTGGCCCGGTCGGC
ACCAGTTGCGTGAGCGGAAAGATGGCCGCTTCCCGGCCCTGCTGCAGGGAGCTCAAAATGGAGGACGCGG
CGCTCGGGAGAGCGGGCGGGTGAGTCACCCACACAAAGGAAAAGGGCCTTTCCGTCCTCAGCCGTCGCTT
CATGTGACTCCACGGAGTACCGGGCGCCGTCCAGGCACCTCGATTAGTTCTCGAGCTTTTGGAGTACGTC
GTCTTTAGGTTGGGGGGAGGGGTTTTATGCGATGGAGTTTCCCCACACTGAGTGGGTGGAGACTGAAGTT
AGGCCAGCTTGGCACTTGATGTAATTCTCCTTGGAATTTGCCCTTTTTGAGTTTGGATCTTGGTTCATTC
TCAAGCCTCAGACAGTGGTTCAAAGTTTTTTTCTTCCATTTCAGGTGTCGTGAACCGGTTCTAGAGCGCT
GCCACCATGGTCAGTAAAGGTGAAGAGGACAATATGGCTATCATCAAGGAGTTCATGCGCTTTAAGGTAC
ACATGGAAGGCTCAGTTAACGGGCATGAGTTCGAAATAGAGGGAGAAGGTGAAGGACGCCCCTATGAAGG
CACCCAAACGGCTAAGCTGAAGGTAACTAAGGGCGGTCCCTTGCCCTTCGCCTGGGACATACTGAGCCCG
CAGTTCATGTACGGTTCCAAAGCCTATGTAAAACACCCCGCCGACATTCCTGACTATCTTAAGCTGTCTT
TTCCCGAAGGCTTTAACTGGGAAAGAGTAATGAATTTCGAGGATGGAGGGGTGGTCACTGTAACACAGGA
TTCTAGTCTGCAAGATGGGGAGTTCATCTACAAGGTGAAGCTGCGCGGCACGAATTTTCCCTCAGATGGT
CCTGTCATGCAGTGTCGGACTATGGGGTGGGAAGCAAGCACAGAAAGAATGTATCCTGAGGACGGGGCAC
TGAAGGGAGAGATCAAACAGCGGCTCAAACTTAAAGACGGCGGGCACTATGACGCCGAAGTTAAGACAAC
TTACAAGGCCAAGAAGCCCGTTCAGTTGCCGGGCGCATACAACGTGGACATAAAGCTCGACATCTTGTCC
CATAATGAGGACTACACAATCGTGGAACAGTATGAACGGGCCGAGGGCAGACATTCTACCGGGGGGATGG
ATGAGCTTTACAAGTAAACGCGTTAAGTCGACAATCAACCTCTGGATTACAAAATTTGTGAAAGATTGAC
TGGTATTCTTAACTATGTTGCTCCTTTTACGCTATGTGGATACGCTGCTTTAATGCCTTTGTATCATGCT
ATTGCTTCCCGTATGGCTTTCATTTTCTCCTCCTTGTATAAATCCTGGTTGCTGTCTCTTTATGAGGAGT
TGTGGCCCGTTGTCAGGCAACGTGGCGTGGTGTGCACTGTGTTTGCTGACGCAACCCCCACTGGTTGGGG
CATTGCCACCACCTGTCAGCTCCTTTCCGGGACTTTCGCTTTCCCCCTCCCTATTGCCACGGCGGAACTC
ATCGCCGCCTGCCTTGCCCGCTGCTGGACAGGGGCTCGGCTGTTGGGCACTGACAATTCCGTGGTGTTGT
CGGGGAAATCATCGTCCTTTCCTTGGCTGCTCGCCTGTGTTGCCACCTGGATTCTGCGCGGGACGTCCTT
CTGCTACGTCCCTTCGGCCCTCAATCCAGCGGACCTTCCTTCCCGCGGCCTGCTGCCGGCTCTGCGGCCT
CTTCCGCGTCTTCGCCTTCGCCCTCAGACGAGTCGGATCTCCCTTTGGGCCGCCTCCCCGCGTCGACTTT
AAGACCAATGACTTACAAGGCAGCTGTAGATCTTAGCCACTTTTTAAAAGAAAAGGGGGGACTGGAAGGG
CTAATTCACTCCCAACGAAGACAAGATCTGCTTTTTGCTTGTACTGGGTCTCTCTGGTTAGACCAGATCT
GAGCCTGGGAGCTCTCTGGCTAACTAGGGAACCCACTGCTTAAGCCTCAATAAAGCTTGCCTTGAGTGCT
TCAAGTAGTGTGTGCCCGTCTGTTGTGTGACTCTGGTAACTAGAGATCCCTCAGACCCTTTTAGTCAGTG
TGGAAAATCTCTAGCAGGGCCCGTTTAAACCCGCTGATCAGCCTCGACTGTGCCTTCTAGTTGCCAGCCA
TCTGTTGTTTGCCCCTCCCCCGTGCCTTCCTTGACCCTGGAAGGTGCCACTCCCACTGTCCTTTCCTAAT
AAAATGAGGAAATTGCATCGCATTGTCTGAGTAGGTGTCATTCTATTCTGGGGGGTGGGGTGGGGCAGGA
CAGCAAGGGGGAGGATTGGGAAGACAATAGCAGGCATGCTGGGGATGCGGTGGGCTCTATGGCTTCTGAG
GCGGAAAGAACCAGCCATTAATGAAAAGAACCAGCCATTAATGAATCGGCCAACGCGCGGGGAGAGGCGG
TTTGCGTATTGGGCGCTCTTCCGCTTCCTCGCTCACTGACTCGCTGCGCTCGGTCGTTCGGCTGCGGCGA
GCGGTATCAGCTCACTCAAAGGCGGTAATACGGTTATCCACAGAATCAGGGGATAACGCAGGAAAGAACA
TGTGAGCAAAAGGCCAGCAAAAGGCCAGGAACCGTAAAAAGGCCGCGTTGCTGGCGTTTTTCCATAGGCT
CCGCCCCCCTGACGAGCATCACAAAAATCGACGCTCAAGTCAGAGGTGGCGAAACCCGACAGGACTATAA
AGATACCAGGCGTTTCCCCCTGGAAGCTCCCTCGTGCGCTCTCCTGTTCCGACCCTGCCGCTTACCGGAT
ACCTGTCCGCCTTTCTCCCTTCGGGAAGCGTGGCGCTTTCTCATAGCTCACGCTGTAGGTATCTCAGTTC
GGTGTAGGTCGTTCGCTCCAAGCTGGGCTGTGTGCACGAACCCCCCGTTCAGCCCGACCGCTGCGCCTTA
TCCGGTAACTATCGTCTTGAGTCCAACCCGGTAAGACACGACTTATCGCCACTGGCAGCAGCCACTGGTA
ACAGGATTAGCAGAGCGAGGTATGTAGGCGGTGCTACAGAGTTCTTGAAGTGGTGGCCTAACTACGGCTA
CACTAGAAGAACAGTATTTGGTATCTGCGCTCTGCTGAAGCCAGTTACCTTCGGAAAAAGAGTTGGTAGC
TCTTGATCCGGCAAACAAACCACCGCTGGTAGCGGTGGTTTTTTTGTTTGCAAGCAGCAGATTACGCGCA
GAAAAAAAGGATCTCAAGAAGATCCTTTGATCTTTTCTACGGGGTCTGACGCTCAGTGGAACGAAAACTC
ACGTTAAGGGATTTTGGTCATGAGATTATCAAAAAGGATCTTCACCTAGATCCTTTTAAATTAAAAATGA
AGTTTTAAATCAATCTAAAGTATATATGAGTAAACTTGGTCTGACAGTTACCAATGCTTAATCAGTGAGG
CACCTATCTCAGCGATCTGTCTATTTCGTTCATCCATAGTTGCCTGACTCCCCGTCGTGTAGATAACTAC
GATACGGGAGGGCTTACCATCTGGCCCCAGTGCTGCAATGATACCGCGAGACCCACGCTCACCGGCTCCA
GATTTATCAGCAATAAACCAGCCAGCCGGAAGGGCCGAGCGCAGAAGTGGTCCTGCAACTTTATCCGCCT
CCATCCAGTCTATTAATTGTTGCCGGGAAGCTAGAGTAAGTAGTTCGCCAGTTAATAGTTTGCGCAACGT
TGTTGCCATTGCTACAGGCATCGTGGTGTCACGCTCGTCGTTTGGTATGGCTTCATTCAGCTCCGGTTCC
CAACGATCAAGGCGAGTTACATGATCCCCCATGTTGTGCAAAAAAGCGGTTAGCTCCTTCGGTCCTCCGA
TCGTTGTCAGAAGTAAGTTGGCCGCAGTGTTATCACTCATGGTTATGGCAGCACTGCATAATTCTCTTAC
TGTCATGCCATCCGTAAGATGCTTTTCTGTGACTGGTGAGTACTCAACCAAGTCATTCTGAGAATAGTGT
ATGCGGCGACCGAGTTGCTCTTGCCCGGCGTCAATACGGGATAATACCGCGCCACATAGCAGAACTTTAA
AAGTGCTCATCATTGGAAAACGTTCTTCGGGGCGAAAACTCTCAAGGATCTTACCGCTGTTGAGATCCAG
TTCGATGTAACCCACTCGTGCACCCAACTGATCTTCAGCATCTTTTACTTTCACCAGCGTTTCTGGGTGA
GCAAAAACAGGAAGGCAAAATGCCGCAAAAAAGGGAATAAGGGCGACACGGAAATGTTGAATACTCATAC
TCTTCCTTTTTCAATATTATTGAAGCATTTATCAGGGTTATTGTCTCATGAGCGGATACATATTTGAATG
TATTTAGAAAAATAAACAAATAGGGGTTCCGCGCACATTTCCCCGAAAAGTGCCACCTGAC
